>Addgene plasmid #112414 | pZNF70.1.0-gDNA | depositor full sequence | sequence record 211805 | Full Sequence
TAGAGCTAGAAATAGCAAGTTAAAATAAGGCTAGTCCGTTATCAACTTGAAAAAGTGGCACCGAGTCGGT
GCTTTTTTGTTTTAGAGCTAGAAATAGCAAGTTAAAATAAGGCTAGTCCGTTTTTAGCGCGTGCGCCAAT
TCTGCAGACAAATGGCTCTAGAGGTACCCGTTACATAACTTACGGTAAATGGCCCGCCTGGCTGACCGCC
CAACGACCCCCGCCCATTGACGTCAATAGTAACGCCAATAGGGACTTTCCATTGACGTCAATGGGTGGAG
TATTTACGGTAAACTGCCCACTTGGCAGTACATCAAGTGTATCATATGCCAAGTACGCCCCCTATTGACG
TCAATGACGGTAAATGGCCCGCCTGGCATTGTGCCCAGTACATGACCTTATGGGACTTTCCTACTTGGCA
GTACATCTACGTATTAGTCATCGCTATTACCATGGTCGAGGTGAGCCCCACGTTCTGCTTCACTCTCCCC
ATCTCCCCCCCCTCCCCACCCCCAATTTTGTATTTATTTATTTTTTAATTATTTTGTGCAGCGATGGGGG
CGGGGGGGGGGGGGGGGCGCGCGCCAGGCGGGGCGGGGCGGGGCGAGGGGCGGGGCGGGGCGAGGCGGAG
AGGTGCGGCGGCAGCCAATCAGAGCGGCGCGCTCCGAAAGTTTCCTTTTATGGCGAGGCGGCGGCGGCGG
CGGCCCTATAAAAAGCGAAGCGCGCGGCGGGCGGGAGTCGCTGCGACGCTGCCTTCGCCCCGTGCCCCGC
TCCGCCGCCGCCTCGCGCCGCCCGCCCCGGCTCTGACTGACCGCGTTACTCCCACAGGTGAGCGGGCGGG
ACGGCCCTTCTCCTCCGGGCTGTAATTAGCTGAGCAAGAGGTAAGGGTTTAAGGGATGGTTGGTTGGTGG
GGTATTAATGTTTAATTACCTGGAGCACCTGCCTGAAATCACTTTTTTTCAGGTTGGACCGGTGCCACCA
TGGACTATAAGGACCACGACGGAGACTACAAGGATCATGATATTGATTACAAAGACGATGACGATAAGAT
GGCCCCAAAGAAGAAGCGGAAGGTCGGTATCCACGGAGTCCCAGCAGCCGACAAGAAGTACAGCATCGGC
CTGGACATCGGCACCAACTCTGTGGGCTGGGCCGTGATCACCGACGAGTACAAGGTGCCCAGCAAGAAAT
TCAAGGTGCTGGGCAACACCGACCGGCACAGCATCAAGAAGAACCTGATCGGAGCCCTGCTGTTCGACAG
CGGCGAAACAGCCGAGGCCACCCGGCTGAAGAGAACCGCCAGAAGAAGATACACCAGACGGAAGAACCGG
ATCTGCTATCTGCAAGAGATCTTCAGCAACGAGATGGCCAAGGTGGACGACAGCTTCTTCCACAGACTGG
AAGAGTCCTTCCTGGTGGAAGAGGATAAGAAGCACGAGCGGCACCCCATCTTCGGCAACATCGTGGACGA
GGTGGCCTACCACGAGAAGTACCCCACCATCTACCACCTGAGAAAGAAACTGGTGGACAGCACCGACAAG
GCCGACCTGCGGCTGATCTATCTGGCCCTGGCCCACATGATCAAGTTCCGGGGCCACTTCCTGATCGAGG
GCGACCTGAACCCCGACAACAGCGACGTGGACAAGCTGTTCATCCAGCTGGTGCAGACCTACAACCAGCT
GTTCGAGGAAAACCCCATCAACGCCAGCGGCGTGGACGCCAAGGCCATCCTGTCTGCCAGACTGAGCAAG
AGCAGACGGCTGGAAAATCTGATCGCCCAGCTGCCCGGCGAGAAGAAGAATGGCCTGTTCGGAAACCTGA
TTGCCCTGAGCCTGGGCCTGACCCCCAACTTCAAGAGCAACTTCGACCTGGCCGAGGATGCCAAACTGCA
GCTGAGCAAGGACACCTACGACGACGACCTGGACAACCTGCTGGCCCAGATCGGCGACCAGTACGCCGAC
CTGTTTCTGGCCGCCAAGAACCTGTCCGACGCCATCCTGCTGAGCGACATCCTGAGAGTGAACACCGAGA
TCACCAAGGCCCCCCTGAGCGCCTCTATGATCAAGAGATACGACGAGCACCACCAGGACCTGACCCTGCT
GAAAGCTCTCGTGCGGCAGCAGCTGCCTGAGAAGTACAAAGAGATTTTCTTCGACCAGAGCAAGAACGGC
TACGCCGGCTACATTGACGGCGGAGCCAGCCAGGAAGAGTTCTACAAGTTCATCAAGCCCATCCTGGAAA
AGATGGACGGCACCGAGGAACTGCTCGTGAAGCTGAACAGAGAGGACCTGCTGCGGAAGCAGCGGACCTT
CGACAACGGCAGCATCCCCCACCAGATCCACCTGGGAGAGCTGCACGCCATTCTGCGGCGGCAGGAAGAT
TTTTACCCATTCCTGAAGGACAACCGGGAAAAGATCGAGAAGATCCTGACCTTCCGCATCCCCTACTACG
TGGGCCCTCTGGCCAGGGGAAACAGCAGATTCGCCTGGATGACCAGAAAGAGCGAGGAAACCATCACCCC
CTGGAACTTCGAGGAAGTGGTGGACAAGGGCGCTTCCGCCCAGAGCTTCATCGAGCGGATGACCAACTTC
GATAAGAACCTGCCCAACGAGAAGGTGCTGCCCAAGCACAGCCTGCTGTACGAGTACTTCACCGTGTATA
ACGAGCTGACCAAAGTGAAATACGTGACCGAGGGAATGAGAAAGCCCGCCTTCCTGAGCGGCGAGCAGAA
AAAGGCCATCGTGGACCTGCTGTTCAAGACCAACCGGAAAGTGACCGTGAAGCAGCTGAAAGAGGACTAC
TTCAAGAAAATCGAGTGCTTCGACTCCGTGGAAATCTCCGGCGTGGAAGATCGGTTCAACGCCTCCCTGG
GCACATACCACGATCTGCTGAAAATTATCAAGGACAAGGACTTCCTGGACAATGAGGAAAACGAGGACAT
TCTGGAAGATATCGTGCTGACCCTGACACTGTTTGAGGACAGAGAGATGATCGAGGAACGGCTGAAAACC
TATGCCCACCTGTTCGACGACAAAGTGATGAAGCAGCTGAAGCGGCGGAGATACACCGGCTGGGGCAGGC
TGAGCCGGAAGCTGATCAACGGCATCCGGGACAAGCAGTCCGGCAAGACAATCCTGGATTTCCTGAAGTC
CGACGGCTTCGCCAACAGAAACTTCATGCAGCTGATCCACGACGACAGCCTGACCTTTAAAGAGGACATC
CAGAAAGCCCAGGTGTCCGGCCAGGGCGATAGCCTGCACGAGCACATTGCCAATCTGGCCGGCAGCCCCG
CCATTAAGAAGGGCATCCTGCAGACAGTGAAGGTGGTGGACGAGCTCGTGAAAGTGATGGGCCGGCACAA
GCCCGAGAACATCGTGATCGAAATGGCCAGAGAGAACCAGACCACCCAGAAGGGACAGAAGAACAGCCGC
GAGAGAATGAAGCGGATCGAAGAGGGCATCAAAGAGCTGGGCAGCCAGATCCTGAAAGAACACCCCGTGG
AAAACACCCAGCTGCAGAACGAGAAGCTGTACCTGTACTACCTGCAGAATGGGCGGGATATGTACGTGGA
CCAGGAACTGGACATCAACCGGCTGTCCGACTACGATGTGGACCATATCGTGCCTCAGAGCTTTCTGAAG
GACGACTCCATCGACAACAAGGTGCTGACCAGAAGCGACAAGAACCGGGGCAAGAGCGACAACGTGCCCT
CCGAAGAGGTCGTGAAGAAGATGAAGAACTACTGGCGGCAGCTGCTGAACGCCAAGCTGATTACCCAGAG
AAAGTTCGACAATCTGACCAAGGCCGAGAGAGGCGGCCTGAGCGAACTGGATAAGGCCGGCTTCATCAAG
AGACAGCTGGTGGAAACCCGGCAGATCACAAAGCACGTGGCACAGATCCTGGACTCCCGGATGAACACTA
AGTACGACGAGAATGACAAGCTGATCCGGGAAGTGAAAGTGATCACCCTGAAGTCCAAGCTGGTGTCCGA
TTTCCGGAAGGATTTCCAGTTTTACAAAGTGCGCGAGATCAACAACTACCACCACGCCCACGACGCCTAC
CTGAACGCCGTCGTGGGAACCGCCCTGATCAAAAAGTACCCTAAGCTGGAAAGCGAGTTCGTGTACGGCG
ACTACAAGGTGTACGACGTGCGGAAGATGATCGCCAAGAGCGAGCAGGAAATCGGCAAGGCTACCGCCAA
GTACTTCTTCTACAGCAACATCATGAACTTTTTCAAGACCGAGATTACCCTGGCCAACGGCGAGATCCGG
AAGCGGCCTCTGATCGAGACAAACGGCGAAACCGGGGAGATCGTGTGGGATAAGGGCCGGGATTTTGCCA
CCGTGCGGAAAGTGCTGAGCATGCCCCAAGTGAATATCGTGAAAAAGACCGAGGTGCAGACAGGCGGCTT
CAGCAAAGAGTCTATCCTGCCCAAGAGGAACAGCGATAAGCTGATCGCCAGAAAGAAGGACTGGGACCCT
AAGAAGTACGGCGGCTTCGACAGCCCCACCGTGGCCTATTCTGTGCTGGTGGTGGCCAAAGTGGAAAAGG
GCAAGTCCAAGAAACTGAAGAGTGTGAAAGAGCTGCTGGGGATCACCATCATGGAAAGAAGCAGCTTCGA
GAAGAATCCCATCGACTTTCTGGAAGCCAAGGGCTACAAAGAAGTGAAAAAGGACCTGATCATCAAGCTG
CCTAAGTACTCCCTGTTCGAGCTGGAAAACGGCCGGAAGAGAATGCTGGCCTCTGCCGGCGAACTGCAGA
AGGGAAACGAACTGGCCCTGCCCTCCAAATATGTGAACTTCCTGTACCTGGCCAGCCACTATGAGAAGCT
GAAGGGCTCCCCCGAGGATAATGAGCAGAAACAGCTGTTTGTGGAACAGCACAAGCACTACCTGGACGAG
ATCATCGAGCAGATCAGCGAGTTCTCCAAGAGAGTGATCCTGGCCGACGCTAATCTGGACAAAGTGCTGT
CCGCCTACAACAAGCACCGGGATAAGCCCATCAGAGAGCAGGCCGAGAATATCATCCACCTGTTTACCCT
GACCAATCTGGGAGCCCCTGCCGCCTTCAAGTACTTTGACACCACCATCGACCGGAAGAGGTACACCAGC
ACCAAAGAGGTGCTGGACGCCACCCTGATCCACCAGAGCATCACCGGCCTGTACGAGACACGGATCGACC
TGTCTCAGCTGGGAGGCGACAAAAGGCCGGCGGCCACGAAAAAGGCCGGCCAGGCAAAAAAGAAAAAGTA
AGAATTCCTAGAGCTCGCTGATCAGCCTCGACTGTGCCTTCTAGTTGCCAGCCATCTGTTGTTTGCCCCT
CCCCCGTGCCTTCCTTGACCCTGGAAGGTGCCACTCCCACTGTCCTTTCCTAATAAAATGAGGAAATTGC
ATCGCATTGTCTGAGTAGGTGTCATTCTATTCTGGGGGGTGGGGTGGGGCAGGACAGCAAGGGGGAGGAT
TGGGAAGAGAATAGCAGGCATGCTGGGGAGCGGCCGCAGGAACCCCTAGTGATGGAGTTGGCCACTCCCT
CTCTGCGCGCTCGCTCGCTCACTGAGGCCGGGCGACCAAAGGTCGCCCGACGCCCGGGCTTTGCCCGGGC
GGCCTCAGTGAGCGAGCGAGCGCGCAGCTGCCTGCAGGGGCGCCTGATGCGGTATTTTCTCCTTACGCAT
CTGTGCGGTATTTCACACCGCATA
[142 nt withheld, positions 5695-5836]
C
[141 nt withheld, positions 5838-5978]
CCTTTGACGTTGGAGTCCACGTTCTTT
[37 nt withheld, positions 6006-6042]
ACCCTATCTCGGGCTATTCTTTTGATTTATAAGGGATTTTGCCGATTTCGGCCTATTGGTTAAAAAATGA
GCTGATTTAACAAAAATTTAACGCGAATTTTAACAAAATATTAACGTTTACAATTTTATGGTGCACTCTC
AGTACAATCTGCTCTGATGCCGCATAGTTAAGCCAGCCCCGACACCCGCCAACACCCGCTGACGCGCCCT
GACGGGCTTGTCTGCTCCCGGCATCCGCTTACAGACAAGCTGTGACCGTCTCCGGGAGCTGCATGTGTCA
GAGGTTTTCACCGTCATCACCGAAACGCGCGAGACGAAAGGGCCTCGTGATACGCCTATTTTTATAGGTT
AATGTCATGATAATAATGGTTTCTTAGACGTCAGGTGGCACTTTTCGGGGAAATGTGCGCGGAACCCCTA
TTTGTTTATTTTTCTAAATACATTCAAATATGTATCCGCTCATGAGACAATAACCCTGATAAATGCTTCA
ATAATATTGAAAAAGGAAGAGTATGAGTATTCAACATTTCCGTGTCGCCCTTATTCCCTTTTTTGCGGCA
TTTTGCCTTCCTGTTTTTGCTCACCCAGAAACGCTGGTGAAAGTAAAAGATGCTGAAGATCAGTTGGGTG
CACGAGTGGGTTACATCGAACTGGATCTCAACAGCGGTAAGATCCTTGAGAGTTTTCGCCCCGAAGAACG
TTTTCCAATGATGAGCACTTTTAAAGTTCTGCTATGTGGCGCGGTATTATCCCGTATTGACGCCGGGCAA
GAGCAACTCGGTCGCCGCATACACTATTCTCAGAATGACTTGGTTGAGTACTCACCAGTCACAGAAAAGC
ATCTTACGGATGGCATGACAGTAAGAGAATTATGCAGTGCTGCCATAACCATGAGTGATAACACTGCGGC
CAACTTACTTCTGACAACGATCGGAGGACCGAAGGAGCTAACCGCTTTTTTGCACAACATGGGGGATCAT
GTAACTCGCCTTGATCGTTGGGAACCGGAGCTGAATGAAGCCATACCAAACGACGAGCGTGACACCACGA
TGCCTGTAGCAATGGCAACAACGTTGCGCAAACTATTAACTGGCGAACTACTTACTCTAGCTTCCCGGCA
ACAATTAATAGACTGGATGGAGGCGGATAAAGTTGCAGGACCACTTCTGCGCTCGGCCCTTCCGGCTGGC
TGGTTTATTGCTGATAAATCTGGAGCCGGTGAGCGTGGAAGCCGCGGTATCATTGCAGCACTGGGGCCAG
ATGGTAAGCCCTCCCGTATCGTAGTTATCTACACGACGGGGAGTCAGGCAACTATGGATGAACGAAATAG
ACAGATCGCTGAGATAGGTGCCTCACTGATTAAGCATTGGTAACTGTCAGACCAAGTTTACTCATATATA
CTTTAGATTGATTTAAAACTTCATTTTTAATTTAAAAGGATCTAGGTGAAGATCCTTTTTGATAATCTCA
TGACCAAAATCCCTTAACGTGAGTTTTCGTTCCACTGAGCGTCAGACCCCGTAGAAAAGATCAAAGGATC
TTCTTGAGATCCTTTTTTTCTGCGCGTAATCTGCTGCTTGCAAACAAAAAAACCACCGCTACCAGCGGTG
GTTTGTTTGCCGGATCAAGAGCTACCAACTCTTTTTCCGAAGGTAACTGGCTTCAGCAGAGCGCAGATAC
CAAATACTGTCCTTCTAGTGTAGCCGTAGTTAGGCCACCACTTCAAGAACTCTGTAGCACCGCCTACATA
CCTCGCTCTGCTAATCCTGTTACCAGTGGCTGCTGCCAGTGGCGATAAGTCGTGTCTTACCGGGTTGGAC
TCAAGACGATAGTTACCGGATAAGGCGCAGCGGTCGGGCTGAACGGGGGGTTCGTGCACACAGCCCAGCT
TGGAGCGAACGACCTACACCGAACTGAGATACCTACAGCGTGAGCTATGAGAAAGCGCCACGCTTCCCGA
AGGGAGAAAGGCGGACAGGTATCCGGTAAGCGGCAGGGTCGGAACAGGAGAGCGCACGAGGGAGCTTCCA
GGGGGAAACGCCTGGTATCTTTATAGTCCTGTCGGGTTTCGCCACCTCTGACTTGAGCGTCGATTTTTGT
GATGCTCGTCAGGGGGGCGGAGCCTATGGAAAAACGCCAGCAACGCGGCCTTTTTACGGTTCCTGGCCTT
TTGCTGGCCTTTTGCTCACATGTGAGGGCCTATTTCCCATGATTCCTTCATATTTGCATATACGATACAA
GGCTGTTAGAGAGATAATTGGAATTAATTTGACTGTAAACACAAAGATATTAGTACAAAATACGTGACGT
AGAAAGTAATAATTTCTTGGGTAGTTTGCAGTTTTAAAATTATGTTTTAAAATGGACTATCATATGCTTA
CCGTAACTTGAAAGTATTTCGATTTCTTGGCTTTATATATCTTGTGGAAAGGACGAAACACCCAGGCTTT
CAAGCTTTGTGTGTTT
Features (pLannotate 1.2.2; 18 found; start..end, strand, type, name):
     79..122     +  misc_RNA       gRNA scaffold (fragment): guide RNA scaffold for the Streptococcus pyogenes CRISPR/Cas9 system
    169..454     +  enhancer       CMV enhancer: human cytomegalovirus immediate early enhancer; contains an 18-bp deletion relative to the standard CMV enhancer
    456..733     +  promoter       chicken β-actin promoter: No description available
    734..962     +  intron         hybrid intron: hybrid between chicken β-actin (CBA) and minute virus of mice (MMV) introns (Gray et al., 2011)
   1100..2701    +  CDS            Cas9(N): N-terminal portion of Streptococcus pyogenes Cas9 (Zetsche et al., 2015)
   2702..5200    +  CDS            Cas9(C): C-terminal portion of Streptococcus pyogenes Cas9 (Zetsche et al., 2015)
   5201..5248    +  CDS            nucleoplasmin NLS: bipartite nuclear localization signal from nucleoplasmin
   5282..5393    +  polyA_signal   bGH poly(A) signal: bovine growth hormone polyadenylation signal
   5498..5638    +  repeat_region  AAV2 ITR: inverted terminal repeat of adeno-associated virus serotype 2 inverted
   5643..5694    -  misc_feature   bom (fragment): basis of mobility region from pBR322
   5713..6093    +  rep_origin     M13 ori (sequence partly withheld): M13 bacteriophage origin of replication; arrow indicates direction of (+) strand synthesis
   6169..6218    -  misc_feature   bom (fragment): basis of mobility region from pBR322
   6320..6355    -  CDS            rop (fragment): Rop protein, which maintains plasmids at low copy number; rop
   6450..6554    +  promoter       AmpR promoter: bla
   6555..7415    +  CDS            AmpR: β-lactamase; bla; confers resistance to ampicillin, carbenicillin, and related antibiotics
   7586..8174    +  rep_origin     ori: high-copy-number ColE1/pMB1/pBR322/pUC origin of replication
   8236..8476    +  promoter       U6 promoter: RNA polymerase III promoter for human U6 snRNA
   8505..72      +  misc_RNA       gRNA scaffold (across the origin): guide RNA scaffold for the Streptococcus pyogenes CRISPR/Cas9 system
