>Addgene plasmid #112414 | pZNF70.1.0-gDNA | addgene full sequence | sequence record 230285 | Addgene NGS Result
TAGAGCTAGAAATAGCAAGTTAAAATAAGGCTAGTCCGTTATCAACTTGAAAAAGTGGCACCGAGTCGGT
GCTTTTTTGTTTTAGAGCTAGAAATAGCAAGTTAAAATAAGGCTAGTCCGTTTTTAGCGCGTGCGCCAAT
TCTGCAGACAAATGGCTCTAGAGGTACCCGTTACATAACTTACGGTAAATGGCCCGCCTGGCTGACCGCC
CAACGACCCCCGCCCATTGACGTCAATAGTAACGCCAATAGGGACTTTCCATTGACGTCAATGGGTGGAG
TATTTACGGTAAACTGCCCACTTGGCAGTACATCAAGTGTATCATATGCCAAGTACGCCCCCTATTGACG
TCAATGACGGTAAATGGCCCGCCTGGCATTGTGCCCAGTACATGACCTTATGGGACTTTCCTACTTGGCA
GTACATCTACGTATTAGTCATCGCTATTACCATGGTCGAGGTGAGCCCCACGTTCTGCTTCACTCTCCCC
ATCTCCCCCCCCTCCCCACCCCCAATTTTGTATTTATTTATTTTTTAATTATTTTGTGCAGCGATGGGGG
CGGGGGGGGGGGGGGGCGAGGGGCGGGGCGGGGCGAGGCGGAGAGGTGCGGCGGCAGCCAATCAGAGCGG
CGCGCTCCGAAAGTTTCCTTTTATGGCGAGGCGGCGGCGGCGGCGGCCCTATAAAAAGCGAAGCGCGCGG
CGGGCGGGAGTCGCTGCGCGCTGCCTTCGCCCCGTGCCCCGCTCCGCCGCCGCCTCGCGCCGCCCGCCCC
GGCTCTGACTGACCGCGTTACTCCCACAGGTGAGCGGGCGGGACGGCCCTTCTCCTCCGGGCTGTAATTA
GCTGAGCAAGAGGTAAGGGTTTAAGGGATGGTTGGTTGGTGGGGTATTAATGTTTAATTACCTGGAGCAC
CTGCCTGAAATCACTTTTTTTCAGGTTGGACCGGTGCCACCATGGACTATAAGGACCACGACGGAGACTA
CAAGGATCATGATATTGATTACAAAGACGATGACGATAAGATGGCCCCAAAGAAGAAGCGGAAGGTCGGT
ATCCACGGAGTCCCAGCAGCCGACAAGAAGTACAGCATCGGCCTGGACATCGGCACCAACTCTGTGGGCT
GGGCCGTGATCACCGACGAGTACAAGGTGCCCAGCAAGAAATTCAAGGTGCTGGGCAACACCGACCGGCA
CAGCATCAAGAAGAACCTGATCGGAGCCCTGCTGTTCGACAGCGGCGAAACAGCCGAGGCCACCCGGCTG
AAGAGAACCGCCAGAAGAAGATACACCAGACGGAAGAACCGGATCTGCTATCTGCAAGAGATCTTCAGCA
ACGAGATGGCCAAGGTGGACGACAGCTTCTTCCACAGACTGGAAGAGTCCTTCCTGGTGGAAGAGGATAA
GAAGCACGAGCGGCACCCCATCTTCGGCAACATCGTGGACGAGGTGGCCTACCACGAGAAGTACCCCACC
ATCTACCACCTGAGAAAGAAACTGGTGGACAGCACCGACAAGGCCGACCTGCGGCTGATCTATCTGGCCC
TGGCCCACATGATCAAGTTCCGGGGCCACTTCCTGATCGAGGGCGACCTGAACCCCGACAACAGCGACGT
GGACAAGCTGTTCATCCAGCTGGTGCAGACCTACAACCAGCTGTTCGAGGAAAACCCCATCAACGCCAGC
GGCGTGGACGCCAAGGCCATCCTGTCTGCCAGACTGAGCAAGAGCAGACGGCTGGAAAATCTGATCGCCC
AGCTGCCCGGCGAGAAGAAGAATGGCCTGTTCGGAAACCTGATTGCCCTGAGCCTGGGCCTGACCCCCAA
CTTCAAGAGCAACTTCGACCTGGCCGAGGATGCCAAACTGCAGCTGAGCAAGGACACCTACGACGACGAC
CTGGACAACCTGCTGGCCCAGATCGGCGACCAGTACGCCGACCTGTTTCTGGCCGCCAAGAACCTGTCCG
ACGCCATCCTGCTGAGCGACATCCTGAGAGTGAACACCGAGATCACCAAGGCCCCCCTGAGCGCCTCTAT
GATCAAGAGATACGACGAGCACCACCAGGACCTGACCCTGCTGAAAGCTCTCGTGCGGCAGCAGCTGCCT
GAGAAGTACAAAGAGATTTTCTTCGACCAGAGCAAGAACGGCTACGCCGGCTACATTGACGGCGGAGCCA
GCCAGGAAGAGTTCTACAAGTTCATCAAGCCCATCCTGGAAAAGATGGACGGCACCGAGGAACTGCTCGT
GAAGCTGAACAGAGAGGACCTGCTGCGGAAGCAGCGGACCTTCGACAACGGCAGCATCCCCCACCAGATC
CACCTGGGAGAGCTGCACGCCATTCTGCGGCGGCAGGAAGATTTTTACCCATTCCTGAAGGACAACCGGG
AAAAGATCGAGAAGATCCTGACCTTCCGCATCCCCTACTACGTGGGCCCTCTGGCCAGGGGAAACAGCAG
ATTCGCCTGGATGACCAGAAAGAGCGAGGAAACCATCACCCCCTGGAACTTCGAGGAAGTGGTGGACAAG
GGCGCTTCCGCCCAGAGCTTCATCGAGCGGATGACCAACTTCGATAAGAACCTGCCCAACGAGAAGGTGC
TGCCCAAGCACAGCCTGCTGTACGAGTACTTCACCGTGTATAACGAGCTGACCAAAGTGAAATACGTGAC
CGAGGGAATGAGAAAGCCCGCCTTCCTGAGCGGCGAGCAGAAAAAGGCCATCGTGGACCTGCTGTTCAAG
ACCAACCGGAAAGTGACCGTGAAGCAGCTGAAAGAGGACTACTTCAAGAAAATCGAGTGCTTCGACTCCG
TGGAAATCTCCGGCGTGGAAGATCGGTTCAACGCCTCCCTGGGCACATACCACGATCTGCTGAAAATTAT
CAAGGACAAGGACTTCCTGGACAATGAGGAAAACGAGGACATTCTGGAAGATATCGTGCTGACCCTGACA
CTGTTTGAGGACAGAGAGATGATCGAGGAACGGCTGAAAACCTATGCCCACCTGTTCGACGACAAAGTGA
TGAAGCAGCTGAAGCGGCGGAGATACACCGGCTGGGGCAGGCTGAGCCGGAAGCTGATCAACGGCATCCG
GGACAAGCAGTCCGGCAAGACAATCCTGGATTTCCTGAAGTCCGACGGCTTCGCCAACAGAAACTTCATG
CAGCTGATCCACGACGACAGCCTGACCTTTAAAGAGGACATCCAGAAAGCCCAGGTGTCCGGCCAGGGCG
ATAGCCTGCACGAGCACATTGCCAATCTGGCCGGCAGCCCCGCCATTAAGAAGGGCATCCTGCAGACAGT
GAAGGTGGTGGACGAGCTCGTGAAAGTGATGGGCCGGCACAAGCCCGAGAACATCGTGATCGAAATGGCC
AGAGAGAACCAGACCACCCAGAAGGGACAGAAGAACAGCCGCGAGAGAATGAAGCGGATCGAAGAGGGCA
TCAAAGAGCTGGGCAGCCAGATCCTGAAAGAACACCCCGTGGAAAACACCCAGCTGCAGAACGAGAAGCT
GTACCTGTACTACCTGCAGAATGGGCGGGATATGTACGTGGACCAGGAACTGGACATCAACCGGCTGTCC
GACTACGATGTGGACCATATCGTGCCTCAGAGCTTTCTGAAGGACGACTCCATCGACAACAAGGTGCTGA
CCAGAAGCGACAAGAACCGGGGCAAGAGCGACAACGTGCCCTCCGAAGAGGTCGTGAAGAAGATGAAGAA
CTACTGGCGGCAGCTGCTGAACGCCAAGCTGATTACCCAGAGAAAGTTCGACAATCTGACCAAGGCCGAG
AGAGGCGGCCTGAGCGAACTGGATAAGGCCGGCTTCATCAAGAGACAGCTGGTGGAAACCCGGCAGATCA
CAAAGCACGTGGCACAGATCCTGGACTCCCGGATGAACACTAAGTACGACGAGAATGACAAGCTGATCCG
GGAAGTGAAAGTGATCACCCTGAAGTCCAAGCTGGTGTCCGATTTCCGGAAGGATTTCCAGTTTTACAAA
GTGCGCGAGATCAACAACTACCACCACGCCCACGACGCCTACCTGAACGCCGTCGTGGGAACCGCCCTGA
TCAAAAAGTACCCTAAGCTGGAAAGCGAGTTCGTGTACGGCGACTACAAGGTGTACGACGTGCGGAAGAT
GATCGCCAAGAGCGAGCAGGAAATCGGCAAGGCTACCGCCAAGTACTTCTTCTACAGCAACATCATGAAC
TTTTTCAAGACCGAGATTACCCTGGCCAACGGCGAGATCCGGAAGCGGCCTCTGATCGAGACAAACGGCG
AAACCGGGGAGATCGTGTGGGATAAGGGCCGGGATTTTGCCACCGTGCGGAAAGTGCTGAGCATGCCCCA
AGTGAATATCGTGAAAAAGACCGAGGTGCAGACAGGCGGCTTCAGCAAAGAGTCTATCCTGCCCAAGAGG
AACAGCGATAAGCTGATCGCCAGAAAGAAGGACTGGGACCCTAAGAAGTACGGCGGCTTCGACAGCCCCA
CCGTGGCCTATTCTGTGCTGGTGGTGGCCAAAGTGGAAAAGGGCAAGTCCAAGAAACTGAAGAGTGTGAA
AGAGCTGCTGGGGATCACCATCATGGAAAGAAGCAGCTTCGAGAAGAATCCCATCGACTTTCTGGAAGCC
AAGGGCTACAAAGAAGTGAAAAAGGACCTGATCATCAAGCTGCCTAAGTACTCCCTGTTCGAGCTGGAAA
ACGGCCGGAAGAGAATGCTGGCCTCTGCCGGCGAACTGCAGAAGGGAAACGAACTGGCCCTGCCCTCCAA
ATATGTGAACTTCCTGTACCTGGCCAGCCACTATGAGAAGCTGAAGGGCTCCCCCGAGGATAATGAGCAG
AAACAGCTGTTTGTGGAACAGCACAAGCACTACCTGGACGAGATCATCGAGCAGATCAGCGAGTTCTCCA
AGAGAGTGATCCTGGCCGACGCTAATCTGGACAAAGTGCTGTCCGCCTACAACAAGCACCGGGATAAGCC
CATCAGAGAGCAGGCCGAGAATATCATCCACCTGTTTACCCTGACCAATCTGGGAGCCCCTGCCGCCTTC
AAGTACTTTGACACCACCATCGACCGGAAGAGGTACACCAGCACCAAAGAGGTGCTGGACGCCACCCTGA
TCCACCAGAGCATCACCGGCCTGTACGAGACACGGATCGACCTGTCTCAGCTGGGAGGCGACAAAAGGCC
GGCGGCCACGAAAAAGGCCGGCCAGGCAAAAAAGAAAAAGTAAGAATTCCTAGAGCTCGCTGATCAGCCT
CGACTGTGCCTTCTAGTTGCCAGCCATCTGTTGTTTGCCCCTCCCCCGTGCCTTCCTTGACCCTGGAAGG
TGCCACTCCCACTGTCCTTTCCTAATAAAATGAGGAAATTGCATCGCATTGTCTGAGTAGGTGTCATTCT
ATTCTGGGGGGTGGGGTGGGGCAGGACAGCAAGGGGGAGGATTGGGAAGAGAATAGCAGGCATGCTGGGG
AGCGGCCGCAGGAACCCCTAGTGATGGAGTTGGCCACTCCCTCTCTGCGCGCTCGCTCGCTCACTGAGGC
CGGGCGACCAAAGGTCGCCCGACGCCCGGGCTTTGCCCGGGCGGCCTCAGTGAGCGAGCGAGCGCGCAGC
TGCCTGCAGGGGCGCCTGATGCGGTATTTTCTCCTTACGCATCTGTGCGGTATTTCACACCGCATA
[95 nt withheld, positions 5667-5761]
T
[46 nt withheld, positions 5763-5808]
C
[141 nt withheld, positions 5810-5950]
CCTTTGACGTTGGAGTCCACGTTCTTT
[37 nt withheld, positions 5978-6014]
ACTCTATCTCGGGCTATTCTTTTGATTTATAAGGGATTTTGCCGATTTCGGTCTATTGGTTAAAAAATGA
GCTGATTTAACAAAAATTTAACGCGAATTTTAACAAAATATTAACGTTTACAATTTTATGGTGCACTCTC
AGTACAATCTGCTCTGATGCCGCATAGTTAAGCCAGCCCCGACACCCGCCAACACCCGCTGACGCGCCCT
GACGGGCTTGTCTGCTCCCGGCATCCGCTTACAGACAAGCTGTGACCGTCTCCGGGAGCTGCATGTGTCA
GAGGTTTTCACCGTCATCACCGAAACGCGCGAGACGAAAGGGCCTCGTGATACGCCTATTTTTATAGGTT
AATGTCATGATAATAATGGTTTCTTAGACGTCAGGTGGCACTTTTCGGGGAAATGTGCGCGGAACCCCTA
TTTGTTTATTTTTCTAAATACATTCAAATATGTATCCGCTCATGAGACAATAACCCTGATAAATGCTTCA
ATAATATTGAAAAAGGAAGAGTATGAGTATTCAACATTTCCGTGTCGCCCTTATTCCCTTTTTTGCGGCA
TTTTGCCTTCCTGTTTTTGCTCACCCAGAAACGCTGGTGAAAGTAAAAGATGCTGAAGATCAGTTGGGTG
CACGAGTGGGTTACATCGAACTGGATCTCAACAGCGGTAAGATCCTTGAGAGTTTTCGCCCCGAAGAACG
TTTTCCAATGATGAGCACTTTTAAAGTTCTGCTATGTGGCGCGGTATTATCCCGTATTGACGCCGGGCAA
GAGCAACTCGGTCGCCGCATACACTATTCTCAGAATGACTTGGTTGAGTACTCACCAGTCACAGAAAAGC
ATCTTACGGATGGCATGACAGTAAGAGAATTATGCAGTGCTGCCATAACCATGAGTGATAACACTGCGGC
CAACTTACTTCTGACAACGATCGGAGGACCGAAGGAGCTAACCGCTTTTTTGCACAACATGGGGGATCAT
GTAACTCGCCTTGATCGTTGGGAACCGGAGCTGAATGAAGCCATACCAAACGACGAGCGTGACACCACGA
TGCCTGTAGCAATGGCAACAACGTTGCGCAAACTATTAACTGGCGAACTACTTACTCTAGCTTCCCGGCA
ACAATTAATAGACTGGATGGAGGCGGATAAAGTTGCAGGACCACTTCTGCGCTCGGCCCTTCCGGCTGGC
TGGTTTATTGCTGATAAATCTGGAGCCGGTGAGCGTGGAAGCCGCGGTATCATTGCAGCACTGGGGCCAG
ATGGTAAGCCCTCCCGTATCGTAGTTATCTACACGACGGGGAGTCAGGCAACTATGGATGAACGAAATAG
ACAGATCGCTGAGATAGGTGCCTCACTGATTAAGCATTGGTAACTGTCAGACCAAGTTTACTCATATATA
CTTTAGATTGATTTAAAACTTCATTTTTAATTTAAAAGGATCTAGGTGAAGATCCTTTTTGATAATCTCA
TGACCAAAATCCCTTAACGTGAGTTTTCGTTCCACTGAGCGTCAGACCCCGTAGAAAAGATCAAAGGATC
TTCTTGAGATCCTTTTTTTCTGCGCGTAATCTGCTGCTTGCAAACAAAAAAACCACCGCTACCAGCGGTG
GTTTGTTTGCCGGATCAAGAGCTACCAACTCTTTTTCCGAAGGTAACTGGCTTCAGCAGAGCGCAGATAC
CAAATACTGTTCTTCTAGTGTAGCCGTAGTTAGGCCACCACTTCAAGAACTCTGTAGCACCGCCTACATA
CCTCGCTCTGCTAATCCTGTTACCAGTGGCTGCTGCCAGTGGCGATAAGTCGTGTCTTACCGGGTTGGAC
TCAAGACGATAGTTACCGGATAAGGCGCAGCGGTCGGGCTGAACGGGGGGTTCGTGCACACAGCCCAGCT
TGGAGCGAACGACCTACACCGAACTGAGATACCTACAGCGTGAGCTATGAGAAAGCGCCACGCTTCCCGA
AGGGAGAAAGGCGGACAGGTATCCGGTAAGCGGCAGGGTCGGAACAGGAGAGCGCACGAGGGAGCTTCCA
GGGGGAAACGCCTGGTATCTTTATAGTCCTGTCGGGTTTCGCCACCTCTGACTTGAGCGTCGATTTTTGT
GATGCTCGTCAGGGGGGCGGAGCCTATGGAAAAACGCCAGCAACGCGGCCTTTTTACGGTTCCTGGCCTT
TTGCTGGCCTTTTGCTCACATGTGAGGGCCTATTTCCCATGATTCCTTCATATTTGCATATACGATACAA
GGCTGTTAGAGAGATAATTGGAATTAATTTGACTGTAAACACAAAGATATTAGTACAAAATACGTGACGT
AGAAAGTAATAATTTCTTGGGTAGTTTGCAGTTTTAAAATTATGTTTTAAAATGGACTATCATATGCTTA
CCGTAACTTGAAAGTATTTCGATTTCTTGGCTTTATATATCTTGTGGAAAGGACGAAACACCGCAGGCTT
TCAAGCTTTGTGTGTTT
Features (pLannotate 1.2.2; 18 found; start..end, strand, type, name):
     79..122     +  misc_RNA       gRNA scaffold (fragment): guide RNA scaffold for the Streptococcus pyogenes CRISPR/Cas9 system
    169..454     +  enhancer       CMV enhancer: human cytomegalovirus immediate early enhancer; contains an 18-bp deletion relative to the standard CMV enhancer
    456..706     +  promoter       chicken β-actin promoter: contains a 21-bp deletion relative to the standard chicken β-actin promoter
    707..934     +  intron         hybrid intron: hybrid between chicken β-actin (CBA) and minute virus of mice (MMV) introns (Gray et al., 2011)
   1072..2673    +  CDS            Cas9(N): N-terminal portion of Streptococcus pyogenes Cas9 (Zetsche et al., 2015)
   2674..5172    +  CDS            Cas9(C): C-terminal portion of Streptococcus pyogenes Cas9 (Zetsche et al., 2015)
   5173..5220    +  CDS            nucleoplasmin NLS: bipartite nuclear localization signal from nucleoplasmin
   5254..5365    +  polyA_signal   bGH poly(A) signal: bovine growth hormone polyadenylation signal
   5470..5610    +  repeat_region  AAV2 ITR: inverted terminal repeat of adeno-associated virus serotype 2 inverted
   5615..5666    -  misc_feature   bom (fragment): basis of mobility region from pBR322
   5685..6140    +  rep_origin     f1 ori (sequence partly withheld): f1 bacteriophage origin of replication; arrow indicates direction of (+) strand synthesis
   6141..6190    -  misc_feature   bom (fragment): basis of mobility region from pBR322
   6292..6327    -  CDS            rop (fragment): Rop protein, which maintains plasmids at low copy number; rop
   6422..6526    +  promoter       AmpR promoter: bla
   6527..7387    +  CDS            AmpR: β-lactamase; bla; confers resistance to ampicillin, carbenicillin, and related antibiotics
   7558..8146    +  rep_origin     ori: high-copy-number ColE1/pMB1/pBR322/pUC origin of replication
   8208..8448    +  promoter       U6 promoter: RNA polymerase III promoter for human U6 snRNA
   8478..72      +  misc_RNA       gRNA scaffold (across the origin): guide RNA scaffold for the Streptococcus pyogenes CRISPR/Cas9 system
