[The description below was written by a language model from this plasmid's Addgene catalogue record and pLannotate feature annotations shown in this document.]
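Description:
pZNF70.1.0-gDNA is a mammalian CRISPR expression plasmid built on the pX330 backbone, delivering both Streptococcus pyogenes Cas9 and a single guide RNA directed against the human transcription factor gene ZNF70. It is maintained in E. coli as a high-copy plasmid through a ColE1/pUC-type origin and selected with ampicillin via the β-lactamase gene. An f1/M13 phage origin, short bom and rop fragments, and a single AAV2 ITR are also annotated as backbone remnants; with only one ITR, the plasmid is not an AAV packaging vector.

The 20-nucleotide ZNF70 targeting sequence was inserted between two BbsI sites, which were destroyed in the process, placing it directly downstream of the human U6 RNA polymerase III promoter and upstream of the SpCas9 guide RNA scaffold. The adjacent PAM listed in the record is part of the genomic target only and is not present in the plasmid. Cas9 is transcribed separately from a hybrid promoter consisting of the CMV enhancer, chicken β-actin promoter and a chimeric CBA/MVM intron. The coding sequence is annotated as contiguous N- and C-terminal portions that together form the full-length nuclease, followed by a nucleoplasmin bipartite NLS and a bGH polyadenylation signal.

Two sequence records exist, a depositor sequence (8,508 nt) and a repository NGS result (8,481 nt). They share the same feature layout and differ mainly by a 21-bp deletion annotated in the β-actin promoter in the NGS record. The depositor notes that the plasmid is meant to be used with a companion donor, pZNF70-donor, which suggests Cas9 cleavage at ZNF70 to support donor-templated editing, although the record does not describe the donor's content.
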