Addgene plasmid #112414: pZNF70.1.0-gDNA
Purpose: CRISPR plasmid for expression of Cas9 and gRNA targeting human transcription factor ZNF70
Depositing lab: Kevin White. Depositing organization: University of Chicago.
Backbone
  Vector backbone: pX330
  Backbone manufacturer: Zhang lab (Addgene plasmid ID: 42230)
  Vector type: Mammalian Expression, CRISPR
Growth in bacteria
  Bacterial resistance: Ampicillin, 100 μg/mL
  Growth temperature: 37°C
  Growth strain: DH5alpha
  Copy number: High Copy
Gene/Insert
  Gene/Insert name: ZNF70
  gRNA/shRNA sequence: CAGGCTTTCAAGCTTTGTGT GGG
  Species: H. sapiens (human)
  Entrez Gene: ZNF70 (a.k.a. Cos17, MGC48959)
  Cloning method: Restriction Enzyme; 5′ cloning site BbsI (destroyed during cloning); 3′ cloning site BbsI (destroyed during cloning)
  Sequencing primers: 5′ hU6-F (5'-GAGGGCCTATTTCCCATGATT-3')
Terms and licenses: Academic/Nonprofit Terms; Industry Terms: Not Available to Industry
Depositor comments: gRNA sequence listed includes 20 nucleotide target sequence, followed by the uncloned PAM sequence. The PAM sequence is not present in the plasmid. Use with plasmid pZNF70-donor.
How to cite: pZNF70.1.0-gDNA was a gift from Kevin White (Addgene plasmid # 112414 ; http://n2t.net/addgene:112414 ; RRID:Addgene_112414)
